Addgene plasmid #165457: AAVS1-Neo-TRE-CMV-Cre-rtTA
Purpose: Tetracycline inducible CRE expression from AAVS1 locus
Depositing lab: Madeline Lancaster. Depositing organization: MRC Laboratory of Molecular Biology. Publication: An early cell shape transition drives evolutionary expansion of the human forebrain. Benito-Kwiecinski S, Giandomenico SL, Sutcliffe M, Riis ES, Freire-Pritchett P, Kelava I, Wunderlich S, Martin U, Wray GA, McDole K, Lancaster MA. Cell. 2021 Apr 15;184(8):2084-2102.e19. doi: 10.1016/j.cell.2021.02.050. Epub 2021 Mar 24. PubMed 33765444.
Backbone
  Vector backbone: AAVS1-Neo
  Backbone size w/o insert (bp): 10785
  Total vector size (bp): 11817
  Vector type: Mammalian Expression
  Selectable markers: Neomycin (select with G418)
Growth in bacteria
  Bacterial resistance: Ampicillin, 100 μg/mL
  Growth temperature: 30°C
  Growth strain: NEB Stable
  Copy number: Unknown
Gene/Insert
  Gene/Insert name: CRE
  Insert size (bp): 1032
  Promoter: Tight TRE promoter
  Cloning method: Restriction Enzyme; 5′ cloning site SalI (not destroyed); 3′ cloning site KpnI (not destroyed)
  Sequencing primers: 5′ CTAGTAAAGCTTAGTACTGTCGAGTTTAC
Resource information
  A portion of this plasmid was derived from a plasmid made by: Cre recombinase cDNA was amplified from pCAG-Cre, a gift from Dr Connie Cepko, Addgene plasmid # 13775
Terms and licenses: Academic/Nonprofit Terms; Industry Terms: Not Available to Industry
How to cite: AAVS1-Neo-TRE-CMV-Cre-rtTA was a gift from Madeline Lancaster (Addgene plasmid # 165457 ; http://n2t.net/addgene:165457 ; RRID:Addgene_165457)
