[The description below was written by a language model from this plasmid's Addgene catalogue record and pLannotate feature annotations shown in this document.]
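Description:
AAVS1-Neo-TRE-CMV-Cre-rtTA is a mammalian donor (targeting) plasmid built on the AAVS1-Neo backbone. It is designed to place an all-in-one doxycycline/tetracycline-inducible Cre cassette into the AAVS1 safe-harbour locus, which lies in intron 1 of human PPP1R12C. It is about 11.8 kb and is propagated in E. coli through a high-copy ColE1/pUC-type origin with ampicillin selection via β-lactamase. The backbone outside the homology arms also carries annotated remnants of earlier cloning vectors, including fragments of lacZα, ccdB, Tn5 transposase and a second NeoR/KanR, along with T7/T3 and lac promoter elements. These appear to be vestigial.

The payload sits between left and right AAVS1 homology arms of roughly 800 bp each. It begins with a splice acceptor followed by a promoterless neomycin phosphotransferase gene and a PGK poly(A) signal. This gene-trap arrangement means G418 resistance depends on transcription from the endogenous PPP1R12C promoter, which favours correctly targeted clones. Downstream, the tight TRE promoter (seven tet operators plus a minimal CMV promoter) drives Cre recombinase, which was amplified from pCAG-Cre and is terminated by bGH and PGK poly(A) signals. A separate constitutive unit, made of the CMV enhancer, chicken β-actin promoter and chimeric intron (a CAG-type promoter), expresses rtTA-Advanced. This transactivator binds the TRE only in the presence of tetracycline or doxycycline, so Cre is produced on drug addition and can then recombine loxP-flanked sequences in the host cell.

The record states the purpose as tetracycline-inducible Cre expression from the AAVS1 locus. It does not specify the nuclease or method used to stimulate homologous integration.
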