Features (pLannotate 1.2.2; 33 found; start..end, strand, type, name):
     33..836     +  misc_feature   HA-L: left homology arm from the adeno-associated virus integration site (AAVS1) within intron 1 of the human PPP1R12C gene
    843..868     +  misc_feature   SA: splice acceptor site
    961..1764    +  CDS            NeoR/KanR: aminoglycoside phosphotransferase from Tn5; aph(3')-II (or nptII); confers resistance to neomycin, kanamycin, and G418 (Geneticin®)
   1774..1996    +  polyA_signal   PGK poly(A) signal (fragment): mouse phosphoglycerate kinase 1 polyadenylation signal
   2018..2332    +  promoter       tight TRE promoter: Tet-responsive promoter PTight, consisting of seven tet operator sequences followed by the minimal CMV promoter
   2405..3429    +  CDS            Cre (fragment): site-specific recombinase Cre is a site-specific recombinase from bacteriophage P1. Recombination occurs at loxP sequences.
   3547..3771    +  polyA_signal   bGH poly(A) signal: bovine growth hormone polyadenylation signal
   3790..4028    +  polyA_signal   PGK poly(A) signal (fragment): mouse phosphoglycerate kinase 1 polyadenylation signal
   4034..4069    +  misc_feature   MCS (fragment): pBluescript multiple cloning site
   4126..4429    +  enhancer       CMV enhancer: human cytomegalovirus immediate early enhancer
   4431..4708    +  promoter       chicken β-actin promoter: No description available
   4709..5725    +  intron         chimeric intron: chimera between introns from chicken β-actin and rabbit β-globin
   5793..5821    +  misc_feature   MCS (fragment): pBluescript multiple cloning site
   5825..6571    +  CDS            rtTA-Advanced: improved tetracycline-controlled transactivator In the Tet-On® system, rtTA-Advanced binds to the Tet-responsive element and stimulates transcription only in the presence of tetracycline or doxycycline.
   6581..6715    -  polyA_signal   SV40 poly(A) signal: SV40 polyadenylation signal
   6738..6821    -  CDS            large T antigen (fragment): large T antigen from SV40 (simian virus 40)
   6815..7045    -  CDS            str (fragment): STR_KLEPN - Protein inferred from homology: Swiss-Prot protein existence level 3. The aminoglycoside phosphotransferases achieve inactivation of their antibiotic substrates by phosphorylation. From Klebsiella pneumoniae.
   7055..7891    +  misc_feature   HA-R: right homology arm from the adeno-associated virus integration site (AAVS1) within intron 1 of the human PPP1R12C gene
   7926..7944    -  promoter       T7 promoter: promoter for bacteriophage T7 RNA polymerase
   7947..8094    +  CDS            lacZα (fragment): LacZα fragment of β-galactosidase; lacZ fragment
   8104..8407    +  CDS            ccdB (fragment): CcdB, a bacterial toxin that poisons DNA gyrase; ccdB; Plasmids containing the ccdB gene cannot be propagated in standard E. coli strains.
   8455..8724    +  CDS            tnpA (fragment): TN5P_ECOLX - Also known as tnp. Experimental evidence at protein level: Swiss-Prot protein existence level 1. Mediates transposition of transposon Tn5 by a 'cut and paste' mechanism. First, the monomeric transposase binds the 19 bp inverted DNA repeats flanking the transposon. Then, dimerization of the DNA- bound transposase creates a synaptic DNA complex. After nicking of the first DNA strand, excision of the transposon proceeds through a series of intermediates. The transposase then mediates the insertion of the transposon at a new site by strand transfer. The activity of the wild- type tran
   8756..9554    +  CDS            NeoR/KanR (fragment): aminoglycoside phosphotransferase from Tn5; aph(3')-II (or nptII); confers resistance to neomycin, kanamycin, and G418 (Geneticin®)
   9575..9625    -  misc_feature   bom (fragment): basis of mobility region from pBR322
   9652..9711    +  promoter       AmpR promoter (fragment): bla
   9804..10664   -  CDS            AmpR: β-lactamase; bla; confers resistance to ampicillin, carbenicillin, and related antibiotics
  10665..10717   -  promoter       AmpR promoter (fragment): bla
  10788..11376   +  rep_origin     ori: high-copy-number ColE1/pMB1/pBR322/pUC origin of replication
  11559..11651   +  CDS            lacI (fragment): lac repressor; lacI; The lac repressor binds to the lac operator to inhibit transcription in E. coli. This inhibition can be relieved by adding lactose or isopropyl-β-D-thiogalactopyranoside (IPTG).
  11664..11685   +  protein_bind   CAP binding site: CAP binding activates transcription in the presence of cAMP. E. coli catabolite activator protein
  11700..11730   +  promoter       lac promoter: promoter for the E. coli lac operon
  11734..11756   +  protein_bind   lac operator (fragment): The lac repressor binds to the lac operator to inhibit transcription in E. coli. This inhibition can be relieved by adding lactose or isopropyl-β-D-thiogalactopyranoside (IPTG). lac repressor encoded by lacI
  11799..11817   +  promoter       T3 promoter: promoter for bacteriophage T3 RNA polymerase
>Addgene plasmid #165457 | AAVS1-Neo-TRE-CMV-Cre-rtTA | addgene full sequence | sequence record 327861 | Addgene NGS Result
CTAGTCCTGCAGGTTTAAACGAATTCGCCCTTTGCTTTCTCTGACCAGCATTCTCTCCCCTGGGCCTGTG
CCGCTTTCTGTCTGCAGCTTGTGGCCTGGGTCACCTCTACGGCTGGCCCAGATCCTTCCCTGCCGCCTCC
TTCAGGTTCCGTCTTCCTCCACTCCCTCTTCCCCTTGCTCTCTGCTGTGTTGCTGCCCAAGGATGCTCTT
TCCGGAGCACTTCCTTCTCGGCGCTGCACCACGTGATGTCCTCTGAGCGGATCCTCCCCGTGTCTGGGTC
CTCTCCGGGCATCTCTCCTCCCTCACCCAACCCCATGCCGTCTTCACTCGCTGGGTTCCCTTTTCCTTCT
CCTTCTGGGGCCTGTGCCATCTCTCGTTTCTTAGGATGGCCTTCTCCGACGGATGTCTCCCTTGCGTCCC
GCCTCCCCTTCTTGTAGGCCTGCATCATCACCGTTTTTCTGGACAACCCCAAAGTACCCCGTCTCCCTGG
CTTTAGCCACCTCTCCATCCTCTTGCTTTCTTTGCCTGGACACCCCGTTCTCCTGTGGATTCGGGTCACC
TCTCACTCCTTTCATTTGGGCAGCTCCCCTACCCCCCTTACCTCTCTAGTCTGTGCTAGCTCTTCCAGCC
CCCTGTCATGGCATCTTCCAGGGGTCCGAGAGCTCAGCTAGTCTTCTTCCTCCAACCCGGGCCCCTATGT
CCACTTCAGGACAGCATGTTTGCTGCCTCCAGGGATCCTGTGTCCCCGAGCTGGGACCACCTTATATTCC
CAGGGCCGGTTAATGTGGCTCTGGTTCTGGGTACTTTTATCTGTCCCCTCCACCCCACAGTGGGGCAAGC
TTCTGACCTCTTCTCTTCCTCCCACAGGGCCTCGAGAGATCTGGCAGCGGAGAGGGCAGAGGAAGTCTTC
TAACATGCGGTGACGTGGAGGAGAATCCCGGCCCTAGGCTCGAGACGCGTATGGGATCGGCCATTGAACA
AGATGGATTGCACGCAGGTTCTCCGGCCGCTTGGGTGGAGAGGCTATTCGGCTATGACTGGGCACAACAG
ACAATCGGCTGCTCTGATGCCGCCGTGTTCCGGCTGTCAGCGCAGGGGCGCCCGGTTCTTTTTGTCAAGA
CCGACCTGTCCGGTGCCCTGAATGAACTGCAGGACGAGGCAGCGCGGCTATCGTGGCTGGCCACGACGGG
CGTTCCTTGCGCAGCTGTGCTCGACGTTGTCACTGAAGCGGGAAGGGACTGGCTGCTATTGGGCGAAGTG
CCGGGGCAGGATCTCCTGTCATCTCACCTTGCTCCTGCCGAGAAAGTATCCATCATGGCTGATGCAATGC
GGCGGCTGCATACGCTTGATCCGGCTACCTGCCCATTCGACCACCAAGCGAAACATCGCATCGAGCGAGC
ACGTACTCGGATGGAAGCCGGTCTTGTCGATCAGGATGATCTGGACGAAGAGCATCAGGGGCTCGCGCCA
GCCGAACTGTTCGCCAGGCTCAAGGCGCGCATGCCCGACGGCGAGGATCTCGTCGTGACCCATGGCGATG
CCTGCTTGCCGAATATCATGGTGGAAAATGGCCGCTTTTCTGGATTCATCGACTGTGGCCGGCTGGGTGT
GGCGGACCGCTATCAGGACATAGCGTTGGCTACCCGTGATATTGCTGAAGAGCTTGGCGGCGAATGGGCT
GACCGCTTCCTCGTGCTTTACGGTATCGCCGCTCCCGATTCGCAGCGCATCGCCTTCTATCGCCTTCTTG
ACGAGTTCTTCTGAGGGGATCCGCTGTAAGTCTGCAGAAATTGATGATCTATTAAACAATAAAGATGTCC
ACTAAAATGGAAGTTTTTCCTGTCATACTTTGTTAAGAAGGGTGAGAACAGAGTACCTACATTTTGAATG
GAAGGATTGGAGCTACGGGGGTGGGGGTGGGGTGGGATTAGATAAATGCCTGCTCTTTACTGAAGGCTCT
TTACTATTGCTTTATGATAATGTTTCATAGTTGGATCTAGTAAAGCTTAGTACTGTCGAGTTTACTCCCT
ATCAGTGATAGAGAACGTATGTCGAGTTTACTCCCTATCAGTGATAGAGAACGATGTCGAGTTTACTCCC
TATCAGTGATAGAGAACGTATGTCGAGTTTACTCCCTATCAGTGATAGAGAACGTATGTCGAGTTTACTC
CCTATCAGTGATAGAGAACGTATGTCGAGTTTATCCCTATCAGTGATAGAGAACGTATGTCGAGTTTACT
CCCTATCAGTGATAGAGAACGTATGTCGAGGTAGGCGTGTACGGTGGGAGGCCTATATAAGCAGAGCTCG
TTTAGTGAACCGTCAGATCGCCTGTGTCGACGCAACGTGCTGGTTATTGTGCTGTCTCATCATTTTGGCA
AAGAATTCTGAGCCGCCACCATGGCCAATTTACTGACCGTACACCAAAATTTGCCTGCATTACCGGTCGA
TGCAACGAGTGATGAGGTTCGCAAGAACCTGATGGACATGTTCAGGGATCGCCAGGCGTTTTCTGAGCAT
ACCTGGAAAATGCTTCTGTCCGTTTGCCGGTCGTGGGCGGCATGGTGCAAGTTGAATAACCGGAAATGGT
TTCCCGCAGAACCTGAAGATGTTCGCGATTATCTTCTATATCTTCAGGCGCGCGGTCTGGCAGTAAAAAC
TATCCAGCAACATTTGGGCCAGCTAAACATGCTTCATCGTCGGTCCGGGCTGCCACGACCAAGTGACAGC
AATGCTGTTTCACTGGTTATGCGGCGGATCCGAAAAGAAAACGTTGATGCCGGTGAACGTGCAAAACAGG
CTCTAGCGTTCGAACGCACTGATTTCGACCAGGTTCGTTCACTCATGGAAAATAGCGATCGCTGCCAGGA
TATACGTAATCTGGCATTTCTGGGGATTGCTTATAACACCCTGTTACGTATAGCCGAAATTGCCAGGATC
AGGGTTAAAGATATCTCACGTACTGACGGTGGGAGAATGTTAATCCATATTGGCAGAACGAAAACGCTGG
TTAGCACCGCAGGTGTAGAGAAGGCACTTAGCCTGGGGGTAACTAAACTGGTCGAGCGATGGATTTCCGT
CTCTGGTGTAGCTGATGATCCGAATAACTACCTGTTTTGCCGGGTCAGAAAAAATGGTGTTGCCGCGCCA
TCTGCCACCAGCCAGCTATCAACTCGCGCCCTGGAAGGGATTTTTGAAGCAACTCATCGATTGATTTACG
GCGCTAAGGATGACTCTGGTCAGAGATACCTGGCCTGGTCTGGACACAGTGCCCGTGTCGGAGCCGCGCG
AGATATGGCCCGCGCTGGAGTTTCAATACCGGAGATCATGCAAGCTGGTGGCTGGACCAATGTAAATATT
GTCATGAACTATATCCGTAACCTGGATAGTGAAACAGGGGCAATGGTGCGCCTGCTGGAAGATGGCGATG
GATGAGGTACCGAGCTCGGATCCACTAGTCCAGTGTGGTGGAATTCTGCAGATATCCAGCACAGTGGCGG
CCGCTCGAGTCTAGAGGGCCCGTTTAAACCCGCTGATCAGCCTCGACTGTGCCTTCTAGTTGCCAGCCAT
CTGTTGTTTGCCCCTCCCCCGTGCCTTCCTTGACCCTGGAAGGTGCCACTCCCACTGTCCTTTCCTAATA
AAATGAGGAAATTGCATCGCATTGTCTGAGTAGGTGTCATTCTATTCTGGGGGGTGGGGTGGGGCAGGAC
AGCAAGGGGGAGGATTGGGAAGACAATAGCAGGCATGCTGGGGATGCGGTGGGCTCTATGGCTTCTGAGG
CGGAAAGAAATCATAATTTAAACAAGCAAAACCAAATTAAGGGCCAGCTCATTCCTCCCACTCATGATCT
ATAGATCTATAGATCTCTCGTGGGATCATTGTTTTTCTCTTGATTCCCACTTTGTGGTTCTAAGTACTGT
GGTTTCCAAATGTGTCAGTTTCATAGCCTGAAGAACGAGATCAGCAGCCTCTGTTCCACATACACTTCAT
TCTCAGTATTGTTTTGCCAAGTTCTAATTCCATCAGAAGCTGGGAGCTCCACCGCGGTGGCGGCCGCTCT
AGAACTAGTTATTAATAGTAATCAATTACGGGGTCATTAGTTCATAGCCCATATATGGAGTTCCGCGTTA
CATAACTTACGGTAAATGGCCCGCCTGGCTGACCGCCCAACGACCCCCGCCCATTGACGTCAATAATGAC
GTATGTTCCCATAGTAACGCCAATAGGGACTTTCCATTGACGTCAATGGGTGGAGTATTTACGGTAAACT
GCCCACTTGGCAGTACATCAAGTGTATCATATGCCAAGTACGCCCCCTATTGACGTCAATGACGGTAAAT
GGCCCGCCTGGCATTATGCCCAGTACATGACCTTATGGGACTTTCCTACTTGGCAGTACATCTACGTATT
AGTCATCGCTATTACCATGGTCGAGGTGAGCCCCACGTTCTGCTTCACTCTCCCCATCTCCCCCCCCTCC
CCACCCCCAATTTTGTATTTATTTATTTTTTAATTATTTTGTGCAGCGATGGGGGCGGGGGGGGGGGGGG
GGCGCGCGCCAGGCGGGGCGGGGCGGGGCGAGGGGCGGGGCGGGGCGAGGCGGAGAGGTGCGGCGGCAGC
CAATCAGAGCGGCGCGCTCCGAAAGTTTCCTTTTATGGCGAGGCGGCGGCGGCGGCGGCCCTATAAAAAG
CGAAGCGCGCGGCGGGCGGGAGTCGCTGCGCGCTGCCTTCGCCCCGTGCCCCGCTCCGCCGCCGCCTCGC
GCCGCCCGCCCCGGCTCTGACTGACCGCGTTACTCCCACAGGTGAGCGGGCGGGACGGCCCTTCTCCTCC
GGGCTGTAATTAGCGCTTGGTTTAATGACGGCTTGTTTCTTTTCTGTGGCTGCGTGAAAGCCTTGAGGGG
CTCCGGGAGGGCCCTTTGTGCGGGGGGAGCGGCTCGGGGGGTGCGTGCGTGTGTGTGTGCGTGGGGAGCG
CCGCGTGCGGCTCCGCGCTGCCCGGCGGCTGTGAGCGCTGCGGGCGCGGCGCGGGGCTTTGTGCGCTCCG
CAGTGTGCGCGAGGGGAGCGCGGCCGGGGGCGGTGCCCCGCGGTGCGGGGGGGGCTGCGAGGGGAACAAA
GGCTGCGTGCGGGGTGTGTGCGTGGGGGGGTGAGCAGGGGGTGTGGGCGCGTCGGTCGGGCTGCAACCCC
CCCTGCACCCCCCTCCCCGAGTTGCTGAGCACGGCCCGGCTTCGGGTGCGGGGCTCCGTACGGGGCGTGG
CGCGGGGCTCGCCGTGCCGGGCGGGGGGTGGCGGCAGGTGGGGGTGCCGGGCGGGGCGGGGCCGCCTCGG
GCCGGGGAGGGCTCGGGGGAGGGGCGCGGCGGCCCCCGGAGCGCCGGCGGCTGTCGAGGCGCGGCGAGCC
GCAGCCATTGCCTTTTATGGTAATCGTGCGAGAGGGCGCAGGGACTTCCTTTGTCCCAAATCTGTGCGGA
GCCGAAATCTGGGAGGCGCCGCCGCACCCCCTCTAGCGGGCGCGGGGCGAAGCGGTGCGGCGCCGGCAGG
AAGGAAATGGGCGGGGAGGGCCTTCGTGCGTCGCCGCGCCGCCGTCCCCTTCTCCCTCTCCAGCCTCGGG
GCTGTCCGCGGGGGGACGGCTGCCTTCGGGGGGGACGGGGCAGGGCGGGGTTCGGCTTCTGGCGTGTGAC
CGGCGGCTCTAGAGCCTCTGCTAACCATGTTCATGCCTTCTTCTTTTTCCTACAGCTCCTGGGCAACGTG
CTGGTTATTGTGCTGTCTCATCATTTTGGCAAAGAATTCGGCTTGATCGAAGCTAGTGGATCCCCCGGGC
TGCAGGAATTCACCATGTCTAGACTGGACAAGAGCAAAGTCATAAACGGCGCTCTGGAATTACTCAATGG
AGTCGGTATCGAAGGCCTGACGACAAGGAAACTCGCTCAAAAGCTGGGAGTTGAGCAGCCTACCCTGTAC
TGGCACGTGAAGAACAAGCGGGCCCTGCTCGATGCCCTGCCAATCGAGATGCTGGACAGGCATCATACCC
ACTTCTGCCCCCTGGAAGGCGAGTCATGGCAAGACTTTCTGCGGAACAACGCCAAGTCATTCCGCTGTGC
TCTCCTCTCACATCGCGACGGGGCTAAAGTGCATCTCGGCACCCGCCCAACAGAGAAACAGTACGAAACC
CTGGAAAATCAGCTCGCGTTCCTGTGTCAGCAAGGCTTCTCCCTGGAGAACGCACTGTACGCTCTGTCCG
CCGTGGGCCACTTTACACTGGGCTGCGTATTGGAGGAACAGGAGCATCAAGTAGCAAAAGAGGAAAGAGA
GACACCTACCACCGATTCTATGCCCCCACTTCTGAGACAAGCAATTGAGCTGTTCGACCGGCAGGGAGCC
GAACCTGCCTTCCTTTTCGGCCTGGAACTAATCATATGTGGCCTGGAGAAACAGCTAAAGTGCGAAAGCG
GCGGGCCGGCCGACGCCCTTGACGATTTTGACTTAGACATGCTCCCAGCCGATGCCCTTGACGACTTTGA
CCTTGATATGCTGCCTGCTGACGCTCTTGACGATTTTGACCTTGACATGCTCCCCGGGTAACTAAGTAAG
GATCCAGACATGATAAGATACATTGATGAGTTTGGACAAACCACAACTAGAATGCAGTGAAAAAAATGCT
TTATTTGTGAAATTTGTGATGCTATTGCTTTATTTGTAACCATTATAAGCTGCAATAAACAAGTTAACAA
CAACAATTGCATTCATTTTATGTTTCAGGTTCAGGGGGAGGTGTGGGAGGTTTTTTAAAGCAAGTAAAAC
CTCTACAAATGTGGTATGGCTGATTATGATCCTGCAAGCCTCGTCGTCCTGGCCGGACCACGCTATCTGT
GCAAGGTCCCCGGCCCCGGACGCGCGCTCCATGAGCAGAGCGCCCGCCGCCGAGGCGAAGACTCGGGCGG
CGCCCTGCCCGTCCCACCAGGTCAACAGGCGGTAACCGGCCTCTTCATCGGGAATGCGCGCGACCTTCAG
CATCGCCGGCATGTCCCCCTGGCGGACGGGAAGTATCCAGCTCGACCAAGCTTTACTAGGGACAGGATTG
GTGACAGAAAAGCCCCATCCTTAGGCCTCCTCCTTCCTAGTCTCCTGATATTGGGTCTAACCCCCACCTC
CTGTTAGGCAGATTCCTTATCTGGTGACACACCCCCATTTCCTGGAGCCATCTCTCTCCTTGCCAGAACC
TCTAAGGTTTGCTTACGATGGAGCCAGAGAGGATCCTGGGAGGGAGAGCTTGGCAGGGGGTGGGAGGGAA
GGGGGGGATGCGTGACCTGCCCGGTTCTCAGTGGCCACCCTGCGCTACCCTCTCCCAGAACCTGAGCTGC
TCTGACGCGGCTGTCTGGTGCGTTTCACTGATCCTGGTGCTGCAGCTTCCTTACACTTCCCAAGAGGAGA
AGCAGTTTGGAAAAACAAAATCAGAATAAGTTGGTCCTGAGTTCTAACTTTGGCTCTTCACCTTTCTAGT
CCCCAATTTATATTGTTCCTCCGTGCGTCAGTTTTACCTGTGAGATAAGGCCAGTAGCCAGCCCCGTCCT
GGCAGGGCTGTGGTGAGGAGGGGGGTGTCCGTGTGGAAAACTCCCTTTGTGAGAATGGTGCGTCCTAGGT
GTTCACCAGGTCGTGGCCGCCTCTACTCCCTTTCTCTTTCTCCATCCTTCTTTCCTTAAAGAGTCCCCAG
TGCTATCTGGGACATATTCCTCCGCCCAGAGCAGGGTCCCGCTTCCCTAAGGCCCTGCTCTGGGCTTCTG
GGTTTGAGTCCTTGGCAAGCCCAGGAGAGGCGCTCAGGCTTCCCTGTCCCCCTTCCTCGTCCACCATCTC
ATGCCCCTGGCTCTCCTGCCCCTTCCCTACAGGGGTTCCTGGCTCTGCTCTAAGGGCGAATTCGCGGCCG
CTAAATTCAATTCGCCCTATAGTGAGTCGTATTACAATTCACTGGCCGTCGTTTTACAACGTCGTGACTG
GGAAAACCCTGGCGTTACCCAACTTAATCGCCTTGCAGCACATCCCCCTTTCGCCAGCTGGCGTAATAGC
GAAGAGGCCCGCACCGATCGCCCTTCCCAACAGTTGCGCAGCCTATACGTACGGCAGTTTAAGGTTTACA
CCTATAAAAGAGAGAGCCGTTATCGTCTGTTTGTGGATGTACAGAGTGATATTATTGACACGCCGGGGCG
ACGGATGGTGATCCCCCTGGCCAGTGCACGTCTGCTGTCAGATAAAGTCTCCCGTGAACTTTACCCGGTG
GTGCATATCGGGGATGAAAGCTGGCGCATGATGACCACCGATATGGCCAGTGTGCCGGTCTCCGTTATCG
GGGAAGAAGTGGCTGATCTCAGCCACCGCGAAAATGACATCAAAAACGCCATTAACCTGATGTTCTGGGG
AATATAAATGTCAGGCATGAGATTATCAAAAAGGATCTTCACCTAGATCCTTTTCACGTAGAAAGCCAGT
CCGCAGAAACGGTGCTGACCCCGGATGAATGTCAGCTACTGGGCTATCTGGACAAGGGAAAACGCAAGCG
CAAAGAGAAAGCAGGTAGCTTGCAGTGGGCTTACATGGCGATAGCTAGACTGGGCGGTTTTATGGACAGC
AAGCGAACCGGAATTGCCAGCTGGGGCGCCCTCTGGTAAGGTTGGGAAGCCCTGCAAAGTAAACTGGATG
GCTTTCTTGCCGCCAAGGATCTGATGGCGCAGGGGATCAAGCTCTGATCAAGAGACAGGATGAGGATCGT
TTCGCATGATTGAACAAGATGGATTGCACGCAGGTTCTCCGGCCGCTTGGGTGGAGAGGCTATTCGGCTA
TGACTGGGCACAACAGACAATCGGCTGCTCTGATGCCGCCGTGTTCCGGCTGTCAGCGCAGGGGCGCCCG
GTTCTTTTTGTCAAGACCGACCTGTCCGGTGCCCTGAATGAACTGCAAGACGAGGCAGCGCGGCTATCGT
GGCTGGCCACGACGGGCGTTCCTTGCGCAGCTGTGCTCGACGTTGTCACTGAAGCGGGAAGGGACTGGCT
GCTATTGGGCGAAGTGCCGGGGCAGGATCTCCTGTCATCTCACCTTGCTCCTGCCGAGAAAGTATCCATC
ATGGCTGATGCAATGCGGCGGCTGCATACGCTTGATCCGGCTACCTGCCCATTCGACCACCAAGCGAAAC
ATCGCATCGAGCGAGCACGTACTCGGATGGAAGCCGGTCTTGTCGATCAGGATGATCTGGACGAAGAGCA
TCAGGGGCTCGCGCCAGCCGAACTGTTCGCCAGGCTCAAGGCGAGCATGCCCGACGGCGAGGATCTCGTC
GTGACCCATGCATGGCGATGCCTGCTTGCCGAATATCATGGTGGAAAATGGCCGCTTTTCTGGATTCATC
GACTGTGGCCGGCTGGGTGTGGCGGACCGCTATCAGGACATAGCGTTGGCTACCCGTGATATTGCTGAAG
AGCTTGGCGGCGAATGGGCTGACCGCTTCCTCGTGCTTTACGGTATCGCCGCTCCCGATTCGCAGCGCAT
CGCCTTCTATCGCCTTCTTGACGAGTTCTTCTGAATTATTAACGCTTACAATTTCCTGATGCGGTATTTT
CTCCTTACGCATCTGTGCGGTATTTCACACCGCATCAGGTGGCACTTTTCGGGGAAATGTGCGCGGAACC
CCTATTTGTTTATTTTTCTAAATACATTCAAATATGTATCCGCTCATGAGATTATCAAAAAGGATCTTCA
CCTAGATCCTTTTAAATTAAAAATGAAGTTTTAAATCAATCTAAAGTATATATGAGTAAACTTGGTCTGA
CAGTTACCAATGCTTAATCAGTGAGGCACCTATCTCAGCGATCTGTCTATTTCGTTCATCCATAGTTGCC
TGACTCCCCGTCGTGTAGATAACTACGATACGGGAGGGCTTACCATCTGGCCCCAGTGCTGCAATGATAC
CGCGAGACCCACGCTCACCGGCTCCAGATTTATCAGCAATAAACCAGCCAGCCGGAAGGGCCGAGCGCAG
AAGTGGTCCTGCAACTTTATCCGCCTCCATCCAGTCTATTAATTGTTGCCGGGAAGCTAGAGTAAGTAGT
TCGCCAGTTAATAGTTTGCGCAACGTTGTTGCCATTGCTACAGGCATCGTGGTGTCACGCTCGTCGTTTG
GTATGGCTTCATTCAGCTCCGGTTCCCAACGATCAAGGCGAGTTACATGATCCCCCATGTTGTGCAAAAA
AGCGGTTAGCTCCTTCGGTCCTCCGATCGTTGTCAGAAGTAAGTTGGCCGCAGTGTTATCACTCATGGTT
ATGGCAGCACTGCATAATTCTCTTACTGTCATGCCATCCGTAAGATGCTTTTCTGTGACTGGTGAATACT
CAACCAAGTCATTCTGAGAATAGTGTATGCGGCGACCGAGTTGCTCTTGCCCGGCGTCAATACGGGATAA
TACCGCGCCACATAGCAGAACTTTAAAAGTGCTCATCATTGGAAAACGTTCTTCGGGGCGAAAACTCTCA
AGGATCTTACCGCTGTTGAGATCCAGTTCGATGTAACCCACTCGTGCACCCAACTGATCTTCAGCATCTT
TTACTTTCACCAGCGTTTCTGGGTGAGCAAAAACAGGAAGGCAAAATGCCGCAAAAAAGGGAATAAGGGC
GACACGGAAATGTTGAATACTCATACTCTTCCTTTTTCAATATTATTGAAGCATTTATCAGGGTTATTGT
CTCATGACCAAAATCCCTTAACGTGAGTTTTCGTTCCACTGAGCGTCAGACCCCGTAGAAAAGATCAAAG
GATCTTCTTGAGATCCTTTTTTTCTGCGCGTAATCTGCTGCTTGCAAACAAAAAAACCACCGCTACCAGC
GGTGGTTTGTTTGCCGGATCAAGAGCTACCAACTCTTTTTCCGAAGGTAACTGGCTTCAGCAGAGCGCAG
ATACCAAATACTGTTCTTCTAGTGTAGCCGTAGTTAGGCCACCACTTCAAGAACTCTGTAGCACCGCCTA
CATACCTCGCTCTGCTAATCCTGTTACCAGTGGCTGCTGCCAGTGGCGATAAGTCGTGTCTTACCGGGTT
GGACTCAAGACGATAGTTACCGGATAAGGCGCAGCGGTCGGGCTGAACGGGGGGTTCGTGCACACAGCCC
AGCTTGGAGCGAACGACCTACACCGAACTGAGATACCTACAGCGTGAGCTATGAGAAAGCGCCACGCTTC
CCGAAGGGAGAAAGGCGGACAGGTATCCGGTAAGCGGCAGGGTCGGAACAGGAGAGCGCACGAGGGAGCT
TCCAGGGGGAAACGCCTGGTATCTTTATAGTCCTGTCGGGTTTCGCCACCTCTGACTTGAGCGTCGATTT
TTGTGATGCTCGTCAGGGGGGCGGAGCCTATGGAAAAACGCCAGCAACGCGGCCTTTTTACGGTTCCTGG
CCTTTTGCTGGCCTTTTGCTCACATGTTCTTTCCTGCGTTATCCCCTGATTCTGTGGATAACCGTATTAC
CGCCTTTGAGTGAGCTGATACCGCTCGCCGCAGCCGAACGACCGAGCGCAGCGAGTCAGTGAGCGAGGAA
GCGGAAGAGCGCCCAATACGCAAACCGCCTCTCCCCGCGCGTTGGCCGATTCATTAATGCAGCTGGCACG
ACAGGTTTCCCGACTGGAAAGCGGGCAGTGAGCGCAACGCAATTAATGTGAGTTAGCTCACTCATTAGGC
ACCCCAGGCTTTACACTTTATGCTTCCGGCTCGTATGTTGTGTGGAATTGTGAGCGGATAACAATTTCAC
ACAGGAAACAGCTATGACCATGATTACGCCAAGCTCAGAATTAACCCTCACTAAAGGGA
